>Addgene plasmid #192718 | pDONR221-HMGN1 | addgene full sequence | sequence record 377319 | Addgene NGS Result
CTTTCCTGCGTTATCCCCTGATTCTGTGGATAACCGTATTACCGCCTTTGAGTGAGCTGATACCGCTCGC
CGCAGCCGAACGACCGAGCGCAGCGAGTCAGTGAGCGAGGAAGCGGAAGAGCGCCCAATACGCAAACCGC
CTCTCCCCGCGCGTTGGCCGATTCATTAATGCAGCTGGCACGACAGGTTTCCCGACTGGAAAGCGGGCAG
TGAGCGCAACGCAATTAATACGCGTACCGCTAGCCAGGAAGAGTTTGTAGAAACGCAAAAAGGCCATCCG
TCAGGATGGCCTTCTGCTTAGTTTGATGCCTGGCAGTTTATGGCGGGCGTCCTGCCCGCCACCCTCCGGG
CCGTTGCTTCACAACGTTCAAATCCGCTCCCGGCGGATTTGTCCTACTCAGGAGAGCGTTCACCGACAAA
CAACAGATAAAACGAAAGGCCCAGTCTTCCGACTGAGCCTTTCGTTTTATTTGATGCCTGGCAGTTCCCT
ACTCTCGCGTTAACGCTAGCATGGATGTTTTCCCAGTCACGACGTTGTAAAACGACGGCCAGTCTTAAGC
TCGGGCCCCAAATAATGATTTTATTTTGACTGATAGTGACCTGTTCGTTGCAACAAATTGATGAGCAATG
CTTTTTTATAATGCCAACTTTGTACAAAAAAGCAGGCACCATGCCCAAGAGGAAGGTCAGCTCCGCCGAA
GGCGCCGCCAAGGAAGAGCCCAAGAGGAGATCGGCGCGGTTGTCAGCTAAACCTCCTGCAAAAGTGGAAG
CGAAGCCGAAAAAGGCAGCAGCGAAGGATAAATCTTCAGACAAAAAAGTGCAAACAAAAGGGAAAAGGGG
AGCAAAGGGAAAACAGGCCGAAGTGGCTAACCAAGAAACTAAAGAAGACTTACCTGCGGAAAACGGGGAA
ACGAAGACTGAGGAGAGTCCAGCCTCTGATGAAGCAGGAGAGAAAGAAGCCAAGTCTGATTAGAACCCAG
CTTTCTTGTACAAAGTTGGCATTATAAGAAAGCATTGCTTATCAATTTGTTGCAACGAACAGGTCACTAT
CAGTCAAAATAAAATCATTATTTGCCATCCAGCTGATATCCCCTATAGTGAGTCGTATTACATGGTCATA
GCTGTTTCCTGGCAGCTCTGGCCCGTGTCTCAAAATCTCTGATGTTACATTGCACAAGATAAAAATATAT
CATCATGAACAATAAAACTGTCTGCTTACATAAACAGTAATACAAGGGGTGTTATGAGCCATATTCAACG
GGAAACGTCGAGGCCGCGATTAAATTCCAACATGGATGCTGATTTATATGGGTATAAATGGGCTCGCGAT
AATGTCGGGCAATCAGGTGCGACAATCTATCGCTTGTATGGGAAGCCCGATGCGCCAGAGTTGTTTCTGA
AACATGGCAAAGGTAGCGTTGCCAATGATGTTACAGATGAGATGGTCAGACTAAACTGGCTGACGGAATT
TATGCCTCTTCCGACCATCAAGCATTTTATCCGTACTCCTGATGATGCATGGTTACTCACCACTGCGATC
CCCGGAAAAACAGCATTCCAGGTATTAGAAGAATATCCTGATTCAGGTGAAAATATTGTTGATGCGCTGG
CAGTGTTCCTGCGCCGGTTGCATTCGATTCCTGTTTGTAATTGTCCTTTTAACAGCGATCGCGTATTTCG
TCTCGCTCAGGCGCAATCACGAATGAATAACGGTTTGGTTGATGCGAGTGATTTTGATGACGAGCGTAAT
GGCTGGCCTGTTGAACAAGTCTGGAAAGAAATGCATAAACTTTTGCCATTCTCACCGGATTCAGTCGTCA
CTCATGGTGATTTCTCACTTGATAACCTTATTTTTGACGAGGGGAAATTAATAGGTTGTATTGATGTTGG
ACGAGTCGGAATCGCAGACCGATACCAGGATCTTGCCATCCTATGGAACTGCCTCGGTGAGTTTTCTCCT
TCATTACAGAAACGGCTTTTTCAAAAATATGGTATTGATAATCCTGATATGAATAAATTGCAGTTTCATT
TGATGCTCGATGAGTTTTTCTAATCAGAATTGGTTAATTGGTTGTAACACTGGCAGAGCATTACGCTGAC
TTGACGGGACGGCGCAAGCTCATGACCAAAATCCCTTAACGTGAGTTACGCGTCGTTCCACTGAGCGTCA
GACCCCGTAGAAAAGATCAAAGGATCTTCTTGAGATCCTTTTTTTCTGCGCGTAATCTGCTGCTTGCAAA
CAAAAAAACCACCGCTACCAGCGGTGGTTTGTTTGCCGGATCAAGAGCTACCAACTCTTTTTCCGAAGGT
AACTGGCTTCAGCAGAGCGCAGATACCAAATACTGTTCTTCTAGTGTAGCCGTAGTTAGGCCACCACTTC
AAGAACTCTGTAGCACCGCCTACATACCTCGCTCTGCTAATCCTGTTACCAGTGGCTGCTGCCAGTGGCG
ATAAGTCGTGTCTTACCGGGTTGGACTCAAGACGATAGTTACCGGATAAGGCGCAGCGGTCGGGCTGAAC
GGGGGGTTCGTGCACACAGCCCAGCTTGGAGCGAACGACCTACACCGAACTGAGATACCTACAGCGTGAG
CTATGAGAAAGCGCCACGCTTCCCGAAGGGAGAAAGGCGGACAGGTATCCGGTAAGCGGCAGGGTCGGAA
CAGGAGAGCGCACGAGGGAGCTTCCAGGGGGAAACGCCTGGTATCTTTATAGTCCTGTCGGGTTTCGCCA
CCTCTGACTTGAGCGTCGATTTTTGTGATGCTCGTCAGGGGGGCGGAGCCTATGGAAAAACGCCAGCAAC
GCGGCCTTTTTACGGTTCCTGGCCTTTTGCTGGCCTTTTGCTCACATGTT
Features (pLannotate 1.2.2; 10 found; start..end, strand, type, name):
    121..213     +  CDS            lacI (fragment): lac repressor; lacI; The lac repressor binds to the lac operator to inhibit transcription in E. coli. This inhibition can be relieved by adding lactose or isopropyl-β-D-thiogalactopyranoside (IPTG).
    268..295     -  terminator     rrnB T2 terminator: transcription terminator T2 from the E. coli rrnB gene
    427..470     +  terminator     rrnB T1 terminator: Escherichia coli rrnB; transcription terminator T1 from the E. coli rrnB gene
    517..553     -  CDS            lacZα (fragment): LacZα fragment of β-galactosidase; lacZ fragment
    569..667     +  protein_bind   attL1: mutant version of attL; recombination site for the Gateway® LR reaction LR Clonase™
    671..970     +  CDS            HMGN1: HMGN1_HUMAN - Also known as HMG14. Experimental evidence at protein level: Swiss-Prot protein existence level 1. Binds to the inner side of the nucleosomal DNA thus altering the interaction between the DNA and the histone octamer. May be involved in the process which maintains transcribable genes in a unique chromatin conformation. Inhibits the phosphorylation of nucleosomal histones H3 and H2A by RPS6KA5/MSK1 and RPS6KA3/RSK2 (By similarity). From Homo sapiens (Human).
    975..1074    -  protein_bind   attL2: mutant version of attL; recombination site for the Gateway® LR reaction LR Clonase™
   1092..1110    -  promoter       T7 promoter: promoter for bacteriophage T7 RNA polymerase
   1244..2053    +  CDS            KanR: aminoglycoside phosphotransferase; aph(3')-Ia; confers resistance to kanamycin in bacteria or G418 (Geneticin®) in eukaryotes
   2200..2788    +  rep_origin     ori: high-copy-number ColE1/pMB1/pBR322/pUC origin of replication
