[The description below was written by a language model from this plasmid's Addgene catalogue record and pLannotate feature annotations shown in this document.]
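Description:
pDONR221-HMGN1 is a Gateway entry clone built on the Invitrogen pDONR221 backbone, carrying the human HMGN1 (HMG14) coding sequence. The sequenced plasmid is about 2.85 kb and is propagated in E. coli as a high-copy plasmid from a ColE1/pUC-type origin, with selection by a kanamycin resistance gene (aminoglycoside phosphotransferase). Upstream of the cloning region sit the rrnB T1 and T2 transcription terminators, which insulate the insert from read-through transcription originating in the backbone. Short lacI and lacZα fragments annotated nearby are backbone remnants rather than functional genes.

The payload is a roughly 300 bp HMGN1 open reading frame flanked by attL1 and attL2 sites, the product of a BP recombination into the donor vector. The depositor notes that the cDNA encodes the reference human protein and that it was subcloned from another repository plasmid. HMGN1 is a small nucleosome-binding protein that alters the interaction between DNA and the histone octamer and is thought to help maintain transcribable chromatin. No promoter drives the insert, as expected for an entry vector. The only annotated promoter is a T7 promoter lying outside attL2 and oriented back toward the insert, so it would give antisense rather than coding transcripts. No epitope tags or reporters are annotated. The recorded insert size of 303 bp against a 300 bp annotated coding region suggests a stop codon may be present, but the record does not say so explicitly.

The construct is not an expression plasmid. It serves as a source from which the HMGN1 ORF can be moved by LR Clonase recombination into any compatible attR-containing destination vector, which then supplies the promoter, tags and host-specific elements. M13 forward and reverse sites flank the cassette for sequence verification.
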