Addgene plasmid #192718: pDONR221-HMGN1
Purpose: Gateway entry vector encoding human HMGN1
Depositing lab: Summer Thyme. Depositing organization: University of Alabama at Birmingham.
Backbone
  Vector backbone: pDONR221
  Backbone manufacturer: Invitrogen
  Vector type: Gateway Entry Vector
Growth in bacteria
  Bacterial resistance: Kanamycin, 50 μg/mL
  Growth temperature: 37°C
  Growth strain: DH5alpha
  Copy number: High Copy
Gene/Insert
  Gene/Insert name: HMGN1
  Species: H. sapiens (human)
  Insert size (bp): 303
  Entrez Gene: HMGN1 (a.k.a. HMG14)
  Promoter: None
  Cloning method: Gateway Cloning
  Sequencing primers: 5′ M13 forward; 3′ M13 reverse
Resource information
  A portion of this plasmid was derived from a plasmid made by: Subcloned from Addgene #53904
Terms and licenses: Academic/Nonprofit Terms; Industry Terms: Not Available to Industry
Depositor comments: cDNA encodes NP_004956.5
How to cite: pDONR221-HMGN1 was a gift from Summer Thyme (Addgene plasmid # 192718 ; http://n2t.net/addgene:192718 ; RRID:Addgene_192718)
